>Addgene plasmid #148958 | pT7-MS2-HA-C1-HsGIGYF1_1-671_AI | depositor full sequence | sequence record 291406 | Full Sequence
TAGTTATTAATAGTAATCAATTACGGGGTCATTAGTTCATAGCCCATATATGGAGTTCCGCGTTACATAA
CTTACGGTAAATGGCCCGCCTGGCTGACCGCCCAACGACCCCCGCCCATTGACGTCAATAATGACGTATG
TTCCCATAGTAACGCCAATAGGGACTTTCCATTGACGTCAATGGGTGGAGTATTTACGGTAAACTGCCCA
CTTGGCAGTACATCAAGTGTATCATATGCCAAGTACGCCCCCTATTGACGTCAATGACGGTAAATGGCCC
GCCTGGCATTATGCCCAGTACATGACCTTATGGGACTTTCCTACTTGGCAGTACATCTACGTATTAGTCA
TCGCTATTACCATGGTGATGCGGTTTTGGCAGTACATCAATGGGCGTGGATAGCGGTTTGACTCACGGGG
ATTTCCAAGTCTCCACCCCATTGACGTCAATGGGAGTTTGTTTTGGCACCAAAATCAACGGGACTTTCCA
AAATGTCGTAACAACTCCGCCCCATTGACGCAAATGGGCGGTAGGCGTGTACGGTGGGAGGTCTATATAA
GCAGAGCTCTCTGGCTAACTAGAGAACCCACTGCTTACTGGCTTATCGAAATTAATACGACTCACTATAG
GGAGACCCAAGCTCTAGCGCTACCGGTCGCCACCATGGCTTCTAACTTTACTCAGTTCGTTCTCGTCGAC
AATGGCGGAACTGGCGACGTGACTGTCGCCCCAAGCAACTTCGCTAACGGGGTCGCTGAATGGATCAGCT
CTAACTCGCGATCACAGGCTTACAAAGTAACCTGTAGCGTTCGTCAGAGCTCTGCGCAGAATCGCAAATA
CACCATCAAAGTCGAGGTGCCTAAAGTGGCAACCCAGACTGTTGGTGGTGAAGAGCTTCCTGTAGCCGGA
TGGAGATCTTACTTAAATATGGAACTAACCATTCCAATTTTCGCCACGAATTCCGACTGCGAGCTTATTG
TTAAGGCAATGCAAGGTCTCCTAAAAGATGGAAACCCGATTCCCTCGGCCATCGCGGCCAACTCCGGCAT
CTACGGAGGTGGAGGTGGATCTGGTGGATCTCCTCCACATATGGCTTACCCATACGATGTTCCAGATTAC
GCTCCTCCATCTCGAGCTATGGCAGCAGAGACACTCAACTTTGGGCCTGAGTGGCTCAGGGCCCTGTCCG
GGGGCGGCAGCGTGGCCTCCCCACCCCCGTCCCCTGCCATGCCCAAATACAAGCTGGCTGACTACCGTTA
TGGGCGAGAGGAAATGCTGGCTCTCTACGTCAAGGAGAACAAGGTCCCGGAAGAGCTGCAGGACAAGGAG
TTCGCCGCGGTGCTGCAGGACGAGCCACTGCAGCCCCTGGCTCTGGAGCCGCTGACTGAGGAGGAACAGA
GAAACTTCTCCCTGTCAGTGAACAGCGTGGCTGTGCTGAGGCTGATGGGGAAAGGGGCTGGCCCCCCCCT
GGCTGGCACCTCCCGAGGCAGGGGCAGCACGCGGAGCCGAGGCCGCGGCCGTGGTGACAGCTGCTTTTAC
CAAAGAAGCATCGAAGAAGGCGATGGGGCCTTTGGACGAAGCCCCCGGGAAATCCAGCGCAGCCAGAGCT
GGGATGACAGAGGCGAGAGGCGGTTTGAGAAGTCAGCAAGGCGGGATGGAGCACGATGTGGCTTTGAGGA
GGGAGGGGCTGGCCCAAGGAAGGAGCACGCCCGCTCAGACAGCGAGAACTGGCGCTCCCTACGGGAGGAA
CAGGAGGAGGAGGAGGAGGGCAGCTGGAGGCTCGGAGCAGGGCCCCGGCGAGACGGCGACCGCTGGCGCT
CCGCCAGCCCTGATGGTGGTCCCCGCTCTGCTGGCTGGCGGGAACATGGGGAACGGCGGCGCAAGTTTGA
ATTTGATTTGCGAGGGGATCGAGGAGGGTGTGGTGAAGAGGAGGGGCGGGGAGGGGGAGGCAGCTCTCAC
CTGCGGCGGTGCCGAGCGCCTGAAGGCTTTGAGGAGGACAAGGATGGGCTCCCAGAGTGGTGCCTGGACG
ATGAGGATGAAGAAATGGGCACCTTTGATGCCTCTGGGGCCTTCTTGCCTCTCAAGAAGGGCCCCAAGGA
GCCCATTCCTGAGGAGCAGGAGCTGGACTTCCAAGGGTTGGAGGAGGAGGAGGAACCTTCCGAAGGGCTA
GAGGAGGAAGGGCCTGAGGCAGGTGGGAAAGAGCTGACCCCACTGCCTCCTCAGGAGGAGAAGTCCAGCT
CCCCATCCCCACTGCCCACCCTGGGCCCACTCTGGGGGACAAACGGGGATGGGGACGAAACTGCAGAGAA
AGAGCCCCCAGCGGCCGAAGATGATATTCGGGGGATCCAGCTGAGTCCCGGGGTGGGCTCCTCTGCTGGC
CCACCCGGAGATCTGGAGGATGATGAAGGCTTGAAGCACCTGCAGCAGGAGGCGGAGAAGCTGGTGGCCT
CCCTGCAGGACAGCTCCTTGGAGGAGGAGCAGTTCACGGCTGCCATGCAGACCCAGGGCCTGCGCCACTC
TGCAGCCGCCACTGCCCTCCCGCTCAGCCATGGGGCTGCCCGGAAGTGGTTCTACAAGGACCCACAGGGC
GAGATCCAAGGCCCCTTCACGACACAGGAGATGGCAGAGTGGTTCCAGGCCGGCTACTTTTCCATGTCAC
TGCTGGTGAAGCGGGGCTGCGATGAGGGCTTCCAGCCGCTGGGCGAGGTGATCAAGATGTGGGGCCGCGT
GCCCTTTGCCCCAGGGCCCTCACCTCCCCCACTGCTGGGAAACATGGACCAGGAGCGGCTGAAGAAGCAA
CAGGAGCTGGCCGCGGCGGCCTTGTACCAGCAGCTGCAGCACCAGCAGTTTCTCCAGCTGGTCAGCAGCC
GCCAGCTCCCACAGTGCGCGCTCCGAGAAAAGGCAGCTCTGGGGGACCTGACACCGCCACCACCGCCGCC
GCCACAGCAGCAGCAGCAGCAGCTCACGGCATTCCTGCAGCAGCTCCAGGCGCTCAAACCCCCCAGAGGC
GGGGACCAGAACCTGCTCCCGACGATGAGCCGGTCCTTGTCGGTGCCAGATTCGGGCCGCCTCTGGGACG
TACATACCTCAGCCTCATCACAGTCAGGTGGTGAGGCCAGTCTTTGGGACATACCAATTAACTCTTCGAC
TTGAGAATTCTGCAGTCGACGGTACCGCGGGCCCGGGATCCACCGGATCTAGATAACTGATCATAATCAG
CCATACCACATTTGTAGAGGTTTTACTTGCTTTAAAAAACCTCCCACACCTCCCCCTGAACCTGAAACAT
AAAATGAATGCAATTGTTGTTGTTAACTTGTTTATTGCAGCTTATAATGGTTACAAATAAAGCAATAGCA
TCACAAATTTCACAAATAAAGCATTTTTTTCACTGCATTCTAGTTGTGGTTTGTCCAAACTCATCAATGT
ATCTTAACGCGTAAATTGTAAGCGTTAATATTTTGTTAAAATTCGCGTTAAATTTTTGTTAAATCAGCTC
ATTTTTTAACCAATAGGCCGAAATCGGCAAAATCCCTTATAAATCAAAAGAATAGACCGAGATAGGGT
[37 nt withheld, positions 3569-3605]
AAAGAACGTGGACTCCAACGTCAAAGG
[49 nt withheld, positions 3633-3681]
T
[91 nt withheld, positions 3683-3773]
G
[124 nt withheld, positions 3775-3898]
CAGGTGGCACTTTTCGGGGAAATGTGCGCGGAACCCCTATTTGTTTATTTTTCTAAATACATTCAAATAT
GTATCCGCTCATGAGACAATAACCCTGATAAATGCTTCAATAATATTGAAAAAGGAAGAGTCCTGAGGCG
GAAAGAACCAGCTGTGGAATGTGTGTCAGTTAGGGTGTGGAAAGTCCCCAGGCTCCCCAGCAGGCAGAAG
TATGCAAAGCATGCATCTCAATTAGTCAGCAACCAGGTGTGGAAAGTCCCCAGGCTCCCCAGCAGGCAGA
AGTATGCAAAGCATGCATCTCAATTAGTCAGCAACCATAGTCCCGCCCCTAACTCCGCCCATCCCGCCCC
TAACTCCGCCCAGTTCCGCCCATTCTCCGCCCCATGGCTGACTAATTTTTTTTATTTATGCAGAGGCCGA
GGCCGCCTCGGCCTCTGAGCTATTCCAGAAGTAGTGAGGAGGCTTTTTTGGAGGCCTAGGCTTTTGCAAA
GATCGATCAAGAGACAGGATGAGGATCGTTTCGCATGATTGAACAAGATGGATTGCACGCAGGTTCTCCG
GCCGCTTGGGTGGAGAGGCTATTCGGCTATGACTGGGCACAACAGACAATCGGCTGCTCTGATGCCGCCG
TGTTCCGGCTGTCAGCGCAGGGGCGCCCGGTTCTTTTTGTCAAGACCGACCTGTCCGGTGCCCTGAATGA
ACTGCAAGACGAGGCAGCGCGGCTATCGTGGCTGGCCACGACGGGCGTTCCTTGCGCAGCTGTGCTCGAC
GTTGTCACTGAAGCGGGAAGGGACTGGCTGCTATTGGGCGAAGTGCCGGGGCAGGATCTCCTGTCATCTC
ACCTTGCTCCTGCCGAGAAAGTATCCATCATGGCTGATGCAATGCGGCGGCTGCATACGCTTGATCCGGC
TACCTGCCCATTCGACCACCAAGCGAAACATCGCATCGAGCGAGCACGTACTCGGATGGAAGCCGGTCTT
GTCGATCAGGATGATCTGGACGAAGAGCATCAGGGGCTCGCGCCAGCCGAACTGTTCGCCAGGCTCAAGG
CGAGCATGCCCGACGGCGAGGATCTCGTCGTGACCCATGGCGATGCCTGCTTGCCGAATATCATGGTGGA
AAATGGCCGCTTTTCTGGATTCATCGACTGTGGCCGGCTGGGTGTGGCGGACCGCTATCAGGACATAGCG
TTGGCTACCCGTGATATTGCTGAAGAGCTTGGCGGCGAATGGGCTGACCGCTTCCTCGTGCTTTACGGTA
TCGCCGCTCCCGATTCGCAGCGCATCGCCTTCTATCGCCTTCTTGACGAGTTCTTCTGAGCGGGACTCTG
GGGTTCGAAATGACCGACCAAGCGACGCCCAACCTGCCATCACGAGATTTCGATTCCACCGCCGCCTTCT
ATGAAAGGTTGGGCTTCGGAATCGTTTTCCGGGACGCCGGCTGGATGATCCTCCAGCGCGGGGATCTCAT
GCTGGAGTTCTTCGCCCACCCTAGGGGGAGGCTAACTGAAACACGGAAGGAGACAATACCGGAAGGAACC
CGCGCTATGACGGCAATAAAAAGACAGAATAAAACGCACGGTGTTGGGTCGTTTGTTCATAAACGCGGGG
TTCGGTCCCAGGGCTGGCACTCTGTCGATACCCCACCGAGACCCCATTGGGGCCAATACGCCCGCGTTTC
TTCCTTTTCCCCACCCCACCCCCCAAGTTCGGGTGAAGGCCCAGGGCTCGCAGCCAACGTCGGGGCGGCA
GGCCCTGCCATAGCCTCAGGTTACTCATATATACTTTAGATTGATTTAAAACTTCATTTTTAATTTAAAA
GGATCTAGGTGAAGATCCTTTTTGATAATCTCATGACCAAAATCCCTTAACGTGAGTTTTCGTTCCACTG
AGCGTCAGACCCCGTAGAAAAGATCAAAGGATCTTCTTGAGATCCTTTTTTTCTGCGCGTAATCTGCTGC
TTGCAAACAAAAAAACCACCGCTACCAGCGGTGGTTTGTTTGCCGGATCAAGAGCTACCAACTCTTTTTC
CGAAGGTAACTGGCTTCAGCAGAGCGCAGATACCAAATACTGTCCTTCTAGTGTAGCCGTAGTTAGGCCA
CCACTTCAAGAACTCTGTAGCACCGCCTACATACCTCGCTCTGCTAATCCTGTTACCAGTGGCTGCTGCC
AGTGGCGATAAGTCGTGTCTTACCGGGTTGGACTCAAGACGATAGTTACCGGATAAGGCGCAGCGGTCGG
GCTGAACGGGGGGTTCGTGCACACAGCCCAGCTTGGAGCGAACGACCTACACCGAACTGAGATACCTACA
GCGTGAGCTATGAGAAAGCGCCACGCTTCCCGAAGGGAGAAAGGCGGACAGGTATCCGGTAAGCGGCAGG
GTCGGAACAGGAGAGCGCACGAGGGAGCTTCCAGGGGGAAACGCCTGGTATCTTTATAGTCCTGTCGGGT
TTCGCCACCTCTGACTTGAGCGTCGATTTTTGTGATGCTCGTCAGGGGGGCGGAGCCTATGGAAAAACGC
CAGCAACGCGGCCTTTTTACGGTTCCTGGCCTTTTGCTGGCCTTTTGCTCACATGTTCTTTCCTGCGTTA
TCCCCTGATTCTGTGGATAACCGTATTACCGCCATGCAT
Features (pLannotate 1.2.2; 18 found; start..end, strand, type, name):
     61..364     +  enhancer       CMV enhancer: human cytomegalovirus immediate early enhancer
    365..568     +  promoter       CMV promoter: human cytomegalovirus (CMV) immediate early promoter
    564..597     +  LTR            5' LTR (truncated) (fragment): truncated 5' long terminal repeat (LTR) from HIV-1
    613..631     +  promoter       T7 promoter: promoter for bacteriophage T7 RNA polymerase
    668..1054    +  CDS            MS2: bacteriophage MS2 coat protein binds to a specific stem-loop structure in the viral RNA (Peabody, 1993)
   1097..1123    +  CDS            3xHA (fragment): three tandem HA epitope tags
   1139..3151    +  CDS            GIGYF1 (fragment): GGYF1_HUMAN - Also known as CDS2, PERQ1. Experimental evidence at protein level: Swiss-Prot protein existence level 1. May act cooperatively with GRB10 to regulate tyrosine kinase receptor signaling. May increase IGF1 receptor phosphorylation under IGF1 stimulation as well as phosphorylation of IRS1 and SHC1 (By similarity). From Homo sapiens (Human).
   3155..3191    +  misc_feature   MCS (fragment): multiple cloning site
   3208..3292    +  CDS            large T antigen (fragment): large T antigen from SV40 (simian virus 40)
   3315..3436    +  polyA_signal   SV40 poly(A) signal: SV40 polyadenylation signal
   3470..3898    -  rep_origin     f1 ori (sequence partly withheld): f1 bacteriophage origin of replication; arrow indicates direction of (+) strand synthesis
   3925..4029    +  promoter       AmpR promoter: bla
   4031..4388    +  promoter       SV40 promoter: SV40 enhancer and early promoter
   4423..5217    +  CDS            NeoR/KanR: aminoglycoside phosphotransferase from Tn5; aph(3')-II (or nptII); confers resistance to neomycin, kanamycin, and G418 (Geneticin®)
   5238..5390    +  CDS            ble (fragment): BLE_KLEPN - Experimental evidence at protein level: Swiss-Prot protein existence level 1. Binding protein with a strong affinity to the bleomycin family of antibiotics. Binds to CL990; an antimitotic-antibiotic compound. From Klebsiella pneumoniae.
   5449..5496    +  polyA_signal   HSV TK poly(A) signal: herpes simplex virus thymidine kinase polyadenylation signal (Cole and Stacy, 1985)
   5587..5603    -  polyA_signal   bGH poly(A) signal (fragment): bovine growth hormone polyadenylation signal
   5825..6413    +  rep_origin     ori: high-copy-number ColE1/pMB1/pBR322/pUC origin of replication
