[The description below was written by a language model from this plasmid's Addgene catalogue record and pLannotate feature annotations shown in this document.]
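Description:
pT7-MS2-HA-C1-HsGIGYF1_1-671_AI is a 6.5 kb mammalian expression plasmid encoding an N-terminal portion (residues 1–671) of human GIGYF1 fused to the bacteriophage MS2 coat protein and an HA epitope. The catalogue lists the backbone as unknown. However, the annotated layout is typical of C1-type CMV expression vectors that place tags upstream of the insert: a CMV cassette, an f1 ori, a dual-promoter NeoR/KanR cassette and a pUC-type origin. The plasmid is maintained at high copy in E. coli through the ColE1/pUC origin and selected with kanamycin. The aminoglycoside phosphotransferase gene is preceded by both a bacterial (AmpR) promoter and the SV40 early promoter and is followed by the HSV TK polyadenylation signal, so it can also confer G418 resistance in mammalian cells.

The CMV immediate-early enhancer and promoter drive the expression unit, and a T7 promoter lies just downstream, which would in principle permit in vitro transcription. The open reading frame runs MS2 coat protein, a short HA tag (annotated as a fragment of 3xHA), then the GIGYF1 fragment. Residual multiple cloning site sequence and the SV40 poly(A) signal follow. Several small annotations (truncated HIV-1 LTR, large T antigen, ble and bGH poly(A) fragments) are probably short sequence matches or vector remnants rather than functional elements.

The MS2 coat protein binds a specific RNA stem-loop, so fusions of this kind are generally used to tether a protein to a reporter mRNA carrying MS2 binding sites, with the HA tag allowing detection. The associated study addresses GIGYF complex assembly in 4EHP-mediated translational repression, which fits such a use, although the record states the purpose only as mammalian expression of the fragment. The depositor sequence may be theoretical.
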