Addgene plasmid #148958: pT7-MS2-HA-C1-HsGIGYF1_1-671_AI
Purpose: Mammalian Expression of HsGIGYF1_1-671
Depositing lab: Elisa Izaurralde. Depositing organization: Max Planck Institute for Developmental Biology. Publication: Molecular basis for GIGYF-Me31B complex assembly in 4EHP-mediated translational repression. Peter D, Ruscica V, Bawankar P, Weber R, Helms S, Valkov E, Igreja C, Izaurralde E. Genes Dev. 2019 Oct 1;33(19-20):1355-1360. doi: 10.1101/gad.329219.119. Epub 2019 Aug 22. PubMed 31439631.
Backbone
  Vector backbone: Unknown
  Vector type: Mammalian Expression
Growth in bacteria
  Bacterial resistance: Kanamycin, 50 μg/mL
  Growth temperature: 37°C
  Growth strain: DH5alpha
  Copy number: High Copy
Gene/Insert
  Gene/Insert name: HsGIGYF1_1-671
  Species: H. sapiens (human)
  Entrez Gene: GIGYF1 (a.k.a. GYF1, PERQ1)
  Cloning method: Unknown
Terms and licenses: Academic/Nonprofit Terms; Industry Terms: Not Available to Industry
Depositor comments: sequence extracted from NCBI: NM_022574.4 or Uniprot.: O75420 Plasmids from this collection were made available to the research community and donated after the lab closed. Please note that the sequence provided by the depositing laboratory may be theoretical/predicted or based on Sanger sequencing results. There may be discrepancies between sequencing results obtained by Addgene and the depositor sequence. If an Addgene verified sequence is not available, please contact before placing your order to request that our lab fully sequence the plasmid.
How to cite: pT7-MS2-HA-C1-HsGIGYF1_1-671_AI was a gift from Elisa Izaurralde (Addgene plasmid # 148958 ; http://n2t.net/addgene:148958 ; RRID:Addgene_148958)
